Addgene plasmid #53761: pEGFP-C3-Exo70
Purpose: pEGFP-C3 plasmid that expresses Exo70
Depositing lab: Channing Der. Depositing organization: University of North Carolina at Chapel Hill. Publication: Ral and Rheb GTPase activating proteins integrate mTOR and GTPase signaling in aging, autophagy, and tumor cell invasion. Martin TD, Chen XW, Kaplan RE, Saltiel AR, Walker CL, Reiner DJ, Der CJ. Mol Cell. 2014 Jan 23;53(2):209-20. doi: 10.1016/j.molcel.2013.12.004. Epub 2014 Jan 2. PubMed 24389102.
Backbone
  Vector backbone: pEGFP-C3
  Backbone size w/o insert (bp): 4700
  Total vector size (bp): 6755
  Vector type: Mammalian Expression
  Selectable markers: Neomycin (select with G418)
Growth in bacteria
  Bacterial resistance: Kanamycin, 50 μg/mL
  Growth temperature: 37°C
  Growth strain: DH5alpha
  Copy number: Unknown
Gene/Insert
  Gene/Insert name: Exo70 (alt names: EXOC7; Exo70p; 2-5-3p)
  Species: H. sapiens (human)
  Insert size (bp): 2055
  Entrez Gene: EXOC7 (a.k.a. 2-5-3p, BLOM4, EX070, EXO70, EXOC1, Exo70p, NEDSEBA, YJL085W)
  Tag / fusion protein: GFP (N terminal on backbone)
  Cloning method: Restriction Enzyme; 5′ cloning site XhoI (not destroyed); 3′ cloning site BamH1 (not destroyed)
  Sequencing primers: 5′ EGFP-C
Terms and licenses: Academic/Nonprofit Terms; Industry Terms: Not Available to Industry
How to cite: pEGFP-C3-Exo70 was a gift from Channing Der (Addgene plasmid # 53761 ; http://n2t.net/addgene:53761 ; RRID:Addgene_53761)
