[The description below was written by a language model from this plasmid's Addgene catalogue record and pLannotate feature annotations shown in this document.]
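Description:
pEGFP-C3-Exo70 is a mammalian expression plasmid built on the pEGFP-C3 backbone that produces the exocyst subunit Exo70 (EXOC7) as a fusion with EGFP at its N terminus. The roughly 2.05 kb Exo70 coding sequence was inserted between the XhoI and BamHI sites of the polylinker, both of which are retained, placing it in frame just downstream of EGFP. Transcription of the fusion is driven by the human cytomegalovirus immediate early enhancer and promoter and is terminated by the SV40 polyadenylation signal. The catalogue entry lists the insert as human, whereas the automated annotation of the sequenced plasmid matched the open reading frame best to mouse Exoc7. The record does not resolve this discrepancy, so the species of origin is worth verifying against the sequence. The sequenced record (6,741 nt) is also slightly shorter than the stated total size of 6,755 bp.

The plasmid replicates in E. coli from a high-copy ColE1/pUC-type origin and also carries an f1 origin for single-stranded DNA production. A single Tn5 NeoR/KanR (aminoglycoside phosphotransferase) cassette serves for selection in both hosts. A bacterial promoter upstream provides kanamycin resistance in bacteria, while the SV40 enhancer/early promoter and HSV TK polyadenylation signal allow G418 selection of stably transfected mammalian cells. The short large T antigen, ble and bGH poly(A) fragments in the annotation are probably backbone remnants or partial matches rather than functional elements.

The construct suits transient or stable expression of fluorescently tagged Exo70 to follow its localisation or study its interactions in cells. Exo70 is part of the exocyst complex that docks exocytic vesicles at the plasma membrane. The plasmid was deposited in connection with work on Ral and Rheb GTPase signalling, mTOR, autophagy and tumour cell invasion.
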