Features (pLannotate 1.2.2; 14 found; start..end, strand, type, name):
     54..357     +  enhancer       CMV enhancer: human cytomegalovirus immediate early enhancer
    358..561     +  promoter       CMV promoter: human cytomegalovirus (CMV) immediate early promoter
    606..1322    +  CDS            EGFP: EGFP is a basic (constitutively fluorescent) green fluorescent protein published in 1996, derived from Aequorea victoria. It is reported to be a rapidly-maturing weak dimer with moderate acid sensitivity.
   1338..3389    +  CDS            Exoc7: EXOC7_MOUSE - Also known as Exo70. Experimental evidence at protein level: Swiss-Prot protein existence level 1. Component of the exocyst complex involved in the docking of exocytic vesicles with fusion sites on the plasma membrane. In adipocytes, plays a crucial role in targeting SLC2A4 vesicle to the plasma membrane in response to insulin, perhaps directing the vesicle to the precise site of fusion. From Mus musculus (Mouse).
   3415..3499    +  CDS            large T antigen (fragment): large T antigen from SV40 (simian virus 40)
   3522..3643    +  polyA_signal   SV40 poly(A) signal: SV40 polyadenylation signal
   3677..4105    -  rep_origin     f1 ori (sequence partly withheld): f1 bacteriophage origin of replication; arrow indicates direction of (+) strand synthesis
   4132..4236    +  promoter       AmpR promoter: bla
   4238..4595    +  promoter       SV40 promoter: SV40 enhancer and early promoter
   4630..5424    +  CDS            NeoR/KanR: aminoglycoside phosphotransferase from Tn5; aph(3')-II (or nptII); confers resistance to neomycin, kanamycin, and G418 (Geneticin®)
   5445..5597    +  CDS            ble (fragment): BLE_KLEPN - Experimental evidence at protein level: Swiss-Prot protein existence level 1. Binding protein with a strong affinity to the bleomycin family of antibiotics. Binds to CL990; an antimitotic-antibiotic compound. From Klebsiella pneumoniae.
   5656..5703    +  polyA_signal   HSV TK poly(A) signal: herpes simplex virus thymidine kinase polyadenylation signal (Cole and Stacy, 1985)
   5794..5810    -  polyA_signal   bGH poly(A) signal (fragment): bovine growth hormone polyadenylation signal
   6032..6620    +  rep_origin     ori: high-copy-number ColE1/pMB1/pBR322/pUC origin of replication
>Addgene plasmid #53761 | pEGFP-C3-Exo70 | addgene full sequence | sequence record 287409 | Addgene NGS Result
TAATAGTAATCAATTACGGGGTCATTAGTTCATAGCCCATATATGGAGTTCCGCGTTACATAACTTACGG
TAAATGGCCCGCCTGGCTGACCGCCCAACGACCCCCGCCCATTGACGTCAATAATGACGTATGTTCCCAT
AGTAACGCCAATAGGGACTTTCCATTGACGTCAATGGGTGGAGTATTTACGGTAAACTGCCCACTTGGCA
GTACATCAAGTGTATCATATGCCAAGTACGCCCCCTATTGACGTCAATGACGGTAAATGGCCCGCCTGGC
ATTATGCCCAGTACATGACCTTATGGGACTTTCCTACTTGGCAGTACATCTACGTATTAGTCATCGCTAT
TACCATGGTGATGCGGTTTTGGCAGTACATCAATGGGCGTGGATAGCGGTTTGACTCACGGGGATTTCCA
AGTCTCCACCCCATTGACGTCAATGGGAGTTTGTTTTGGCACCAAAATCAACGGGACTTTCCAAAATGTC
GTAACAACTCCGCCCCATTGACGCAAATGGGCGGTAGGCGTGTACGGTGGGAGGTCTATATAAGCAGAGC
TGGTTTAGTGAACCGTCAGATCCGCTAGCGCTACCGGTCGCCACCATGGTGAGCAAGGGCGAGGAGCTGT
TCACCGGGGTGGTGCCCATCCTGGTCGAGCTGGACGGCGACGTAAACGGCCACAAGTTCAGCGTGTCCGG
CGAGGGCGAGGGCGATGCCACCTACGGCAAGCTGACCCTGAAGTTCATCTGCACCACCGGCAAGCTGCCC
GTGCCCTGGCCCACCCTCGTGACCACCCTGACCTACGGCGTGCAGTGCTTCAGCCGCTACCCCGACCACA
TGAAGCAGCACGACTTCTTCAAGTCCGCCATGCCCGAAGGCTACGTCCAGGAGCGCACCATCTTCTTCAA
GGACGACGGCAACTACAAGACCCGCGCCGAGGTGAAGTTCGAGGGCGACACCCTGGTGAACCGCATCGAG
CTGAAGGGCATCGACTTCAAGGAGGACGGCAACATCCTGGGGCACAAGCTGGAGTACAACTACAACAGCC
ACAACGTCTATATCATGGCCGACAAGCAGAAGAACGGCATCAAGGTGAACTTCAAGATCCGCCACAACAT
CGAGGACGGCAGCGTGCAGCTCGCCGACCACTACCAGCAGAACACCCCCATCGGCGACGGCCCCGTGCTG
CTGCCCGACAACCACTACCTGAGCACCCAGTCCGCCCTGAGCAAAGACCCCAACGAGAAGCGCGATCACA
TGGTCCTGCTGGAGTTCGTGACCGCCGCCGGGATCACTCTCGGCATGGACGAGCTGTACAAGTACTCAGA
TCTCGAGATGATTCCCCCACAGGAGGCATCCGCTCGACGGCGGGAGATTGAGGACAAGCTGAAGCAGGAG
GAGGAGACTCTGTCCTTCATCCGAGACAGCCTGGAGAAGAGCGACCAGCTCACTAAGAACATGGTGTCTA
TCTTATCATCCTTTGAGAGCCGCCTTATGAAGCTGGAGAACTCCATCATCCCTGTGCACAAGCAGACGGA
GAATCTGCAGCGGCTGCAGGAGAATGTTGAGAAGACGCTGTCCTGCCTGGACCATGTCATCAGCTACTAC
CATGTGGCCAGTGACACTGAGAAGATCATCAGAGAGGGCCCCACAGGTAGGCTGGAAGAGTACCTGGGAA
GCATGGCCAAGATTCAGAAGGCAGTGGAGTATTTCCAGGACAACAGCCCAGACAGCCCGGAACTCAACAA
AGTGAAACTGCTCTTTGAGCGCGGGAAGGAGGCCCTGGAGTCCGAATTTCGCAGCCTGATGACGCGGCAC
AGTAAGGTCGTCTCGCCCGTGCTCATCTTGGATCTGATCAGTGGTGACGATGATCTGGAGGCCCAGGAGG
ACGTGACCCTGGAGCACCTGCCCGAGAGCGTGCTCCAGGATGTCATTCGCATCTCCCGCTGGCTGGTGGA
ATATGGCCGCAACCAAGATTTCATGAACGTCTACTACCAGATACGCTCCAGCCAGCTGGACCGCTCCATC
AAAGGACTGAAGGAGCATTTCCATAAGAGCAGTTCTTCCTCTGGGGTTCCCTACTCCCCTGCTATCCCCA
ACAAGAGGAAAGACACACCTACCAAGAAGCCAGTCAAGCGGCCAGGGACGATCCGTAAGGCTCAGAACCT
TCTGAAACAGTATTCCCAGCATGGTCTAGATGGGAAAAAGGGGGGCTCTAACCTCATTCCTCTGGAAGGG
AGAGATGACATGCTGGACGTGGAGACCGATGCCTACATCCACTGCGTCAGTGCCTTCGTCAAGCTGGCGC
AGAGCGAGTACCAGCTGCTGGCCGACATCATCCCCGAGCACCACCAGAAGAAGACCTTCGACTCCCTGAT
ACAGGATGCCCTGGATGGGCTGATGCTTGAAGGGGAGAACATCGTGTCTGCTGCCCGGAAGGCCATTGTG
CGACACGACTTCTCCACGGTGCTCACCGTCTTCCCCATCCTGCGACACCTCAAGCAGACCAAGCCTGAGT
TTGACCAGGTGCTCCAGGGCACGGCTGCCAGCACAAAGAACAAGCTGCCTGGCCTCATCACATCCATGGA
GACCATCGGTGCCAAAGCGCTGGAGGACTTCGCAGACAACATCAAGAATGACCCGGACAAGGAGTACAAC
ATGCCGAAGGACGGCACCGTACACGAGCTCACCAGCAATGCCATCCTCTTCCTGCAGCAGCTTTTGGACT
TCCAGGAGACGGCAGGCGCCATGCTGGCCTCCCAAGAGACCAGCTCTTCGGCCACCAGCTACAGCTCTGA
GTTCAGCAAGCGGCTGCTAAGCACCTATATCTGTAAAGTGCTGGGCAACCTGCAGTTGAACTTGCTGAGC
AAGTCCAAGGTGTACGAGGACCCAGCTCTGAGCGCCATCTTCCTGCACAACAACTACAATTACATCCTCA
AGTCCCTGGAGAAGTCTGAACTGATCCAGCTGGTGGCAGTGACACAGAAGACTGCTGAGCGCTCCTACCG
GGAGCACATTGAGCAGCAGATCCAGACCTACCAGCGCAGCTGGTTAAAGGTGACTGATTACATCGCAGAG
AAGAATCTACCTGTGTTCCAGCCGGGAGTCAAGCTCCGGGACAAGGAGCGGCAGATTATCAAGGAGCGTT
TTAAGGGCTTCAATGATGGCCTCGAAGAACTGTGCAAAATCCAGAAGGCCTGGGCTATTCCAGACACAGA
GCAGAGGGACAGGATTCGCCAGGCCCAGAAGACCATTGTCAAGGAGACCTACGGGGCCTTTCTACAGAAG
TTTGGCAGCGTGCCCTTCACCAAGAACCCGGAGAAGTACATCAAGTACGGGGTGGAGCAGGTGGGCGACA
TGATCGATCGCCTTTTCGACACCTCTGCCTGAGGATCCACCGGATCTAGATAACTGATCATAATCAGCCA
TACCACATTTGTAGAGGTTTTACTTGCTTTAAAAAACCTCCCACACCTCCCCCTGAACCTGAAACATAAA
ATGAATGCAATTGTTGTTGTTAACTTGTTTATTGCAGCTTATAATGGTTACAAATAAAGCAATAGCATCA
CAAATTTCACAAATAAAGCATTTTTTTCACTGCATTCTAGTTGTGGTTTGTCCAAACTCATCAATGTATC
TTAACGCGTAAATTGTAAGCGTTAATATTTTGTTAAAATTCGCGTTAAATTTTTGTTAAATCAGCTCATT
TTTTAACCAATAGGCCGAAATCGGCAAAATCCCTTATAAATCAAAAGAATAGACCGAGATAGGGT
[37 nt withheld, positions 3776-3812]
AAAGAACGTGGACTCCAACGTCAAAGG
[49 nt withheld, positions 3840-3888]
T
[91 nt withheld, positions 3890-3980]
G
[124 nt withheld, positions 3982-4105]
CAGGTGGCACTTTTCGGGGAAATGTGCGCGGAACCCCTATTTGTTTATTTTTCTAAATACATTCAAATAT
GTATCCGCTCATGAGACAATAACCCTGATAAATGCTTCAATAATATTGAAAAAGGAAGAGTCCTGAGGCG
GAAAGAACCAGCTGTGGAATGTGTGTCAGTTAGGGTGTGGAAAGTCCCCAGGCTCCCCAGCAGGCAGAAG
TATGCAAAGCATGCATCTCAATTAGTCAGCAACCAGGTGTGGAAAGTCCCCAGGCTCCCCAGCAGGCAGA
AGTATGCAAAGCATGCATCTCAATTAGTCAGCAACCATAGTCCCGCCCCTAACTCCGCCCATCCCGCCCC
TAACTCCGCCCAGTTCCGCCCATTCTCCGCCCCATGGCTGACTAATTTTTTTTATTTATGCAGAGGCCGA
GGCCGCCTCGGCCTCTGAGCTATTCCAGAAGTAGTGAGGAGGCTTTTTTGGAGGCCTAGGCTTTTGCAAA
GATCGATCAAGAGACAGGATGAGGATCGTTTCGCATGATTGAACAAGATGGATTGCACGCAGGTTCTCCG
GCCGCTTGGGTGGAGAGGCTATTCGGCTATGACTGGGCACAACAGACAATCGGCTGCTCTGATGCCGCCG
TGTTCCGGCTGTCAGCGCAGGGGCGCCCGGTTCTTTTTGTCAAGACCGACCTGTCCGGTGCCCTGAATGA
ACTGCAAGACGAGGCAGCGCGGCTATCGTGGCTGGCCACGACGGGCGTTCCTTGCGCAGCTGTGCTCGAC
GTTGTCACTGAAGCGGGAAGGGACTGGCTGCTATTGGGCGAAGTGCCGGGGCAGGATCTCCTGTCATCTC
ACCTTGCTCCTGCCGAGAAAGTATCCATCATGGCTGATGCAATGCGGCGGCTGCATACGCTTGATCCGGC
TACCTGCCCATTCGACCACCAAGCGAAACATCGCATCGAGCGAGCACGTACTCGGATGGAAGCCGGTCTT
GTCGATCAGGATGATCTGGACGAAGAGCATCAGGGGCTCGCGCCAGCCGAACTGTTCGCCAGGCTCAAGG
CGAGCATGCCCGACGGCGAGGATCTCGTCGTGACCCATGGCGATGCCTGCTTGCCGAATATCATGGTGGA
AAATGGCCGCTTTTCTGGATTCATCGACTGTGGCCGGCTGGGTGTGGCGGACCGCTATCAGGACATAGCG
TTGGCTACCCGTGATATTGCTGAAGAGCTTGGCGGCGAATGGGCTGACCGCTTCCTCGTGCTTTACGGTA
TCGCCGCTCCCGATTCGCAGCGCATCGCCTTCTATCGCCTTCTTGACGAGTTCTTCTGAGCGGGACTCTG
GGGTTCGAAATGACCGACCAAGCGACGCCCAACCTGCCATCACGAGATTTCGATTCCACCGCCGCCTTCT
ATGAAAGGTTGGGCTTCGGAATCGTTTTCCGGGACGCCGGCTGGATGATCCTCCAGCGCGGGGATCTCAT
GCTGGAGTTCTTCGCCCACCCTAGGGGGAGGCTAACTGAAACACGGAAGGAGACAATACCGGAAGGAACC
CGCGCTATGACGGCAATAAAAAGACAGAATAAAACGCACGGTGTTGGGTCGTTTGTTCATAAACGCGGGG
TTCGGTCCCAGGGCTGGCACTCTGTCGATACCCCACCGAGACCCCATTGGGGCCAATACGCCCGCGTTTC
TTCCTTTTCCCCACCCCACCCCCCAAGTTCGGGTGAAGGCCCAGGGCTCGCAGCCAACGTCGGGGCGGCA
GGCCCTGCCATAGCCTCAGGTTACTCATATATACTTTAGATTGATTTAAAACTTCATTTTTAATTTAAAA
GGATCTAGGTGAAGATCCTTTTTGATAATCTCATGACCAAAATCCCTTAACGTGAGTTTTCGTTCCACTG
AGCGTCAGACCCCGTAGAAAAGATCAAAGGATCTTCTTGAGATCCTTTTTTTCTGCGCGTAATCTGCTGC
TTGCAAACAAAAAAACCACCGCTACCAGCGGTGGTTTGTTTGCCGGATCAAGAGCTACCAACTCTTTTTC
CGAAGGTAACTGGCTTCAGCAGAGCGCAGATACCAAATACTGTTCTTCTAGTGTAGCCGTAGTTAGGCCA
CCACTTCAAGAACTCTGTAGCACCGCCTACATACCTCGCTCTGCTAATCCTGTTACCAGTGGCTGCTGCC
AGTGGCGATAAGTCGTGTCTTACCGGGTTGGACTCAAGACGATAGTTACCGGATAAGGCGCAGCGGTCGG
GCTGAACGGGGGGTTCGTGCACACAGCCCAGCTTGGAGCGAACGACCTACACCGAACTGAGATACCTACA
GCGTGAGCTATGAGAAAGCGCCACGCTTCCCGAAGGGAGAAAGGCGGACAGGTATCCGGTAAGCGGCAGG
GTCGGAACAGGAGAGCGCACGAGGGAGCTTCCAGGGGGAAACGCCTGGTATCTTTATAGTCCTGTCGGGT
TTCGCCACCTCTGACTTGAGCGTCGATTTTTGTGATGCTCGTCAGGGGGGCGGAGCCTATGGAAAAACGC
CAGCAACGCGGCCTTTTTACGGTTCCTGGCCTTTTGCTGGCCTTTTGCTCACATGTTCTTTCCTGCGTTA
TCCCCTGATTCTGTGGATAACCGTATTACCGCCATGCATTAGTTAT
