>Addgene plasmid #53761 | pEGFP-C3-Exo70 | addgene partial sequence | sequence record 92135 | EGFP-C 5'-CATGGTCCTGCTGGAGTTCGTG-3'
TGGACGAGCTGTACAAGTACTCAGATCTCGAGATGATTCCCCCACAGGAGGCATCCGCTCGACGGCGGGA
GATTGAGGACAAGCTGAAGCAGGAGGAGGAGACTCTGTCCTTCATCCGAGACAGCCTGGAGAAGAGCGAC
CAGCTCACTAAGAACATGGTGTCTATCTTATCATCCTTTGAGAGCCGCCTTATGAAGCTGGAGAACTCCA
TCATCCCTGTGCACAAGCAGACGGAGAATCTGCAGCGGCTGCAGGAGAATGTTGAGAAGACGCTGTCCTG
CCTGGACCATGTCATCAGCTACTACCATGTGGCCAGTGACACTGAGAAGATCATCAGAGAGGGCCCCACA
GGTAGGCTGGAAGAGTACCTGGGAAGCATGGCCAAGATTCAGAAGGCAGTGGAGTATTTCCAGGACAACA
GCCCAGACAGCCCGGAACTCAACAAAGTGAAACTGCTCTTTGAGCGCGGGAAGGAGGCCCTGGAGTCCGA
ATTTCGCAGCCTGATGACGCGGCACAGTAAGGTCGTCTCGCCCGTGCTCATCTTGGATCTGATCAGTGGT
GACGATGATCTGGAGGCCCAGGAGGACGTGACCCTGGAGCACCTGCCCGAGAGCGTGCTCCAGGATGTCA
TTCGCATCTCCCGCTGGCTGGTGGAATATGGCCGCAACCAAGATTTCATGAACGTCTACTACCAGATACG
CTCCAGCCAGCTGGACCGCTCCATCAAAGGACTGAAGGAGCATTTCCATAAGAGCAGTTCTTCCTCTGGG
GTTCCCTACTCCCCTGCTATCCCCAACAAGAGGAAAGACACACCTACCAAGAAGCCAGTCAAGCGGCCAG
G
