>Addgene plasmid #53761 | pEGFP-C3-Exo70 | addgene partial sequence | sequence record 92146 | SV40pA-R 5'-GAAATTTGTGATGCTATTGC-3'
GCTGCAATAAACAAGTTAACAACAACAATTGCATTCATTTTATGTTTCAGGTTCAGGGGGAGGTGTGGGA
GGTTTTTTAAAGCAAGTAAAACCTCTACAAATGTGGTATGGCTGATTATGATCAGTTATCTAGATCCGGT
GGATCCTCAGGCAGAGGTGTCGAAAAGGCGATCGATCATGTCGCCCACCTGCTCCACCCCGTACTTGATG
TACTTCTCCGGGTTCTTGGTGAAGGGCACGCTGCCAAACTTCTGTAGAAAGGCCCCGTAGGTCTCCTTGA
CAATGGTCTTCTGGGCCTGGCGAATCCTGTCCCTCTGCTCTGTGTCTGGAATAGCCCAGGCCTTCTGGAT
TTTGCACAGTTCTTCGAGGCCATCATTGAAGCCCTTAAAACGCTCCTTGATAATCTGCCGCTCCTTGTCC
CGGAGCTTGACTCCCGGCTGGAACACAGGTAGATTCTTCTCTGCGATGTAATCAGTCACCTTTAACCAGC
TGCGCTGGTAGGTCTGGATCTGCTGCTCAATGTGCTCCCGGTAGGAGCGCTCAGCAGTCTTCTGTGTCAC
TGCCACCAGCTGGATCAGTTCAGACTTCTCCAGGGACTTGAGGATGTAATTGTAGTTGTTGTGCAGGAAG
ATGGCGCTCAGAGCTGGGTCCTCGTACACCTTGGACTTGCTCAGCAAGTTCAACTGCAGGTTGCCCAGCA
CTTTACAGATATAGGTGCTTAGCAGCCGCTTGCTGAACTCAGAGCTGTAGCTGGTGGCCGAAGAGCTGGT
CTCTTGGGAGGCCAGCATGGCGCCTGCCGTCTCCTGGAAGTCCAAAAGCTGCTGCAGGAAGAGGATGGCA
TTGCTGGTGAGCTCGTGTACGGTGCCGTCCTTCGGCATGTTGTACTCCTTGTCCGG
